>Addgene plasmid #142299 | TFORF1963 | addgene full sequence | sequence record 395776 | Addgene NGS Result
TTAATGTAGTCTTATGCAATACTCTTGTAGTCTTGCAACATGGTAACGATGAGTTAGCAACATGCCTTAC
AAGGAGAGAAAAAGCACCGTGCATGCCGATTGGTGGAAGTAAGGTGGTACGATCGTGCCTTATTAGGAAG
GCAACAGACGGGTCTGACATGGATTGGACGAACCACTGAATTGCCGCATTGCAGAGATATTGTATTTAAG
TGCCTAGCTCGATACATAAACGGGTCTCTCTGGTTAGACCAGATCTGAGCCTGGGAGCTCTCTGGCTAAC
TAGGGAACCCACTGCTTAAGCCTCAATAAAGCTTGCCTTGAGTGCTTCAAGTAGTGTGTGCCCGTCTGTT
GTGTGACTCTGGTAACTAGAGATCCCTCAGACCCTTTTAGTCAGTGTGGAAAATCTCTAGCAGTGGCGCC
CGAACAGGGACTTGAAAGCGAAAGGGAAACCAGAGGAGCTCTCTCGACGCAGGACTCGGCTTGCTGAAGC
GCGCACGGCAAGAGGCGAGGGGCGGCGACTGGTGAGTACGCCAAAAATTTTGACTAGCGGAGGCTAGAAG
GAGAGAGATGGGTGCGAGAGCGTCAGTATTAAGCGGGGGAGAATTAGATCGCGATGGGAAAAAATTCGGT
TAAGGCCAGGGGGAAAGAAAAAATATAAATTAAAACATATAGTATGGGCAAGCAGGGAGCTAGAACGATT
CGCAGTTAATCCTGGCCTGTTAGAAACATCAGAAGGCTGTAGACAAATACTGGGACAGCTACAACCATCC
CTTCAGACAGGATCAGAAGAACTTAGATCATTATATAATACAGTAGCAACCCTCTATTGTGTGCATCAAA
GGATAGAGATAAAAGACACCAAGGAAGCTTTAGACAAGATAGAGGAAGAGCAAAACAAAAGTAAGACCAC
CGCACAGCAAGCGGCCGCTGATCTTCAGACCTGGAGGAGGAGATATGAGGGACAATTGGAGAAGTGAATT
ATATAAATATAAAGTAGTAAAAATTGAACCATTAGGAGTAGCACCCACCAAGGCAAAGAGAAGAGTGGTG
CAGAGAGAAAAAAGAGCAGTGGGAATAGGAGCTTTGTTCCTTGGGTTCTTGGGAGCAGCAGGAAGCACTA
TGGGCGCAGCGTCAATGACGCTGACGGTACAGGCCAGACAATTATTGTCTGGTATAGTGCAGCAGCAGAA
CAATTTGCTGAGGGCTATTGAGGCGCAACAGCATCTGTTGCAACTCACAGTCTGGGGCATCAAGCAGCTC
CAGGCAAGAATCCTGGCTGTGGAAAGATACCTAAAGGATCAACAGCTCCTGGGGATTTGGGGTTGCTCTG
GAAAACTCATTTGCACCACTGCTGTGCCTTGGAATGCTAGTTGGAGTAATAAATCTCTGGAACAGATTTG
GAATCACACGACCTGGATGGAGTGGGACAGAGAAATTAACAATTACACAAGCTTAATACACTCCTTAATT
GAAGAATCGCAAAACCAGCAAGAAAAGAATGAACAAGAATTATTGGAATTAGATAAATGGGCAAGTTTGT
GGAATTGGTTTAACATAACAAATTGGCTGTGGTATATAAAATTATTCATAATGATAGTAGGAGGCTTGGT
AGGTTTAAGAATAGTTTTTGCTGTACTTTCTATAGTGAATAGAGTTAGGCAGGGATATTCACCATTATCG
TTTCAGACCCACCTCCCAACCCCGAGGGGACCCATGCATTGCATCTCAATTAGTCAGCAACCAGGTGTGG
AAAGTCCCCAGGCTCCCCAGCAGGCAGAAGTATGCAAAGCATGCGTCTCAATTAGTCAGCAACCATAGTC
CCGCCCCTAACTCCGCCCATCCCGCCCCTAACTCCGCCCAGTTCCGCCCATTCTCCGCCCCATGGCTGAC
TAATTTTTTTTATTTATGCAGAGGCCGAGGCCGCCTCGGCCTCTGAGCTATTCCAGAAGTAGTGAGGAGG
CTTTTTTGGAGGCCTAGGCTTTTGCAAAAAGCTTTCTAGAGGTACCACCGGAGCTTACCATGACCGAGTA
CAAGCCCACGGTGCGCCTCGCCACCCGCGACGACGTCCCCAGGGCCGTACGCACCCTCGCCGCCGCGTTC
GCCGACTACCCCGCCACGCGCCACACCGTCGATCCGGACCGCCACATCGAGCGGGTCACCGAGCTGCAAG
AACTCTTCCTCACGCGCGTCGGGCTCGACATCGGCAAGGTGTGGGTCGCGGACGACGGCGCCGCCGTGGC
GGTCTGGACCACGCCGGAGAGCGTCGAAGCGGGGGCGGTGTTCGCCGAGATCGGCCCGCGCATGGCCGAG
TTGAGCGGTTCCCGGCTGGCCGCGCAGCAACAGATGGAAGGCCTCCTGGCGCCGCACCGGCCCAAGGAGC
CCGCGTGGTTCCTGGCCACCGTCGGCGTCTCGCCCGACCACCAGGGCAAGGGTCTGGGCAGCGCCGTCGT
GCTCCCCGGAGTGGAGGCGGCCGAGCGCGCCGGGGTGCCCGCCTTCCTGGAGACCTCCGCGCCCCGCAAC
CTCCCCTTCTACGAGCGGCTCGGCTTCACCGTCACCGCCGACGTCGAGGTGCCCGAAGGACCGCGCACCT
GGTGCATGACCCGCAAGCCCGGTGCCAGTTAACGAATTCTAGATCTTGAGACAAATGGCAGTATTCATCC
ACAATTTTAAAAGAAAAGGGGGGATTGGGGGGTACAGTGCAGGGGAAAGAATAGTAGACATAATAGCAAC
AGACATACAAACTAAAGAATTACAAAAACAAATTACAAAAATTCAAAATTTTCGGGTTTATTACAGGGAC
AGCAGAGATCCACTTTGGCGCCGGCTCGAGGCCTGCAGGTGCAAAGATGGATAAAGTTTTAAACAGAGAG
GAATCTTTGCAGCTAATGGACCTTCTAGGTCTTGAAAGGAGTGGGAATTGGCTCCGGTGCCCGTCAGTGG
GCAGAGCGCACATCGCCCACAGTCCCCGAGAAGTTGGGGGGAGGGGTCGGCAATTGAACCGGTGCCTAGA
GAAGGTGGCGCGGGGTAAACTGGGAAAGTGATGTCGTGTACTGGCTCCGCCTTTTTCCCGAGGGTGGGGG
AGAACCGTATATAAGTGCAGTAGTCGCCGTGAACGTTCTTTTTCGCAACGGGTTTGCCGCCAGAACACAG
GTAAGTGCCGTGTGTGGTTCCCGCGGGCCTGGCCTCTTTACGGGTTATGGCCCTTGCGTGCCTTGAATTA
CTTCCACCTGGCTGCAGTACGTGATTCTTGATCCCGAGCTTCGGGTTGGAAGTGGGTGGGAGAGTTCGAG
GCCTTGCGCTTAAGGAGCCCCTTCGCCTCGTGCTTGAGTTGAGGCCTGGCCTGGGCGCTGGGGCCGCCGC
GTGCGAATCTGGTGGCACCTTCGCGCCTGTCTCGCTGCTTTCGATAAGTCTCTAGCCATTTAAAATTTTT
GATGACCTGCTGCGACGCTTTTTTTCTGGCAAGATAGTCTTGTAAATGCGGGCCAAGATCTGCACACTGG
TATTTCGGTTTTTGGGGCCGCGGGCGGCGACGGGGCCCGTGCGTCCCAGCGCACATGTTCGGCGAGGCGG
GGCCTGCGAGCGCGGCCACCGAGAATCGGACGGGGGTAGTCTCAAGCTGGCCGGCCTGCTCTGGTGCCTG
GCCTCGCGCCGCCGTGTATCGCCCCGCCCTGGGCGGCAAGGCTGGCCCGGTCGGCACCAGTTGCGTGAGC
GGAAAGATGGCCGCTTCCCGGCCCTGCTGCAGGGAGCTCAAAATGGAGGACGCGGCGCTCGGGAGAGCGG
GCGGGTGAGTCACCCACACAAAGGAAAAGGGCCTTTCCGTCCTCAGCCGTCGCTTCATGTGACTCCACGG
AGTACCGGGCGCCGTCCAGGCACCTCGATTAGTTCTCGAGCTTTTGGAGTACGTCGTCTTTAGGTTGGGG
GGAGGGGTTTTATGCGATGGAGTTTCCCCACACTGAGTGGGTGGAGACTGAAGTTAGGCCAGCTTGGCAC
TTGATGTAATTCTCCTTGGAATTTGCCCTTTTTGAGTTTGGATCTTGGTTCATTCTCAAGCCTCAGACAG
TGGTTCAAAGTTTTTTTCTTCCATTTCAGGTGTCGTGAGGCTAGCACCGCCACCATGGCGGCCAATGTGG
GATCGATGTTTCAATATTGGAAGCGCTTTGATTTACAGCAGCTGCAGAGAGAACTCGATGCCACCGCAAC
GGTATTGGCGAACCGGCAGGATGAAAGTGAGCAGTCCAGAAAGCGGCTTATCGAACAGAGCCGGGAGTTC
AAGAAGAACACTCCAGAGGATTTGCGCAAGCAGGTAGCGCCGCTGCTGAAGAGTTTCCAAGGAGAGATTG
ATGCACTGAGTAAAAGAAGCAAGGAAGCTGAAGCAGCTTTCTTGAATGTCTACAAAAGATTGATTGACGT
CCCAGATCCCGTACCAGCTTTGGATCTCGGACAGCAACTCCAGCTCAAAGTGCAGCGCCTGCACGATATT
GAAACAGAGAACCAGAAACTTAGGGAAACTCTGGAAGAATACAACAAGGAATTTGCTGAAGTGAAAAATC
AAGAGGTTACGATAAAAGCACTTAAAGAGAAAATCCGAGAATATGAACAGACACTGAAGAACCAAGCCGA
AACCATAGCTCTTGAGAAGGAACAGAAGTTACAGAATGACTTTGCAGAAAAGGAGAGAAAGCTGCAGGAG
ACACAGATGTCCACCACCTCAAAGCTGGAGGAAGCTGAGCATAAGGTTCAGAGCCTACAAACAGCCCTGG
AAAAAACTCGAACAGAATTATTTGACCTGAAAACCAAATACGATGAAGAAACTACTGCAAAGGCCGACGA
GATTGAAATGATCATGACGGACCTTGAAAGGGCAAACCAGAGGGCAGAGGTGGCTCAGAGAGAGGCGGAG
ACCTTAAGGGAACAGCTCTCATCGGCCAATCACTCCCTCCAGCTGGCCTCACAGATCCAGAAGGCACCAG
ACGTGGAGCAGGCCATAGAGGTGCTGACCCGCTCCAGCCTAGAAGTTGAGTTGGCCGCCAAGGAGCGGGA
GATCGCACAGCTGGTGGAGGACGTGCAGAGACTCCAGGCCAGCCTCACCAAGCTGCGGGAGAATTCGGCC
AGCCAGATCTCACAGCTTGAGCAGCAGCTGAGCGCCAAAAACAGCACACTCAAACAACTGGAAGAAAAAC
TCAAAGGCCAGGCTGACTATGAAGAGGTGAAGAAAGAGCTGAACATTCTGAAGTCCATGGAGTTTGCACC
GTCCGAGGGCGCTGGGACACAGGATGCGGCCAAGCCCCTGGAGGTGCTGTTGCTGGAGAAGAACCGCTCG
CTGCAGTCCGAGAACGCCGCGCTGCGCATCTCCAACAGCGACCTGAGCGGACGCTGTGCGGAGCTGCAAG
TCCGTATCACTGAGGCTGTGGCCACAGCCACTGAGCAGAGAGAGCTGATCGCCCGCCTGGAGCAGGACCT
GAGCATCATTCAGTCCATCCAGCGGCCCGATGCCGAGGGTGCCGCTGAGCACCGCCTGGAGAAGATCCCA
GAGCCCATCAAAGAGGCCACTGCCCTATTCTACGGACCTGCAGCACCAGCCAGCGGTGCCCTCCCAGAGG
GCCAGGTGGATTCACTGCTTTCCATCATCTCCAGCCAGAGGGAGCGCTTCCGTGCCCGGAACCAGGAGCT
TGAGGCCGAGAACCGCCTGGCCCAGCACACCCTCCAGGCCCTGCAGAGTGAGCTGGACAGCCTGCGCGCC
GACAACATCAAGCTCTTTGAGAAGATCAAGTTCCTGCAGAGCTACCCTGGCCGGGGCAGCGGCAGTGATG
ACACGGAGCTGCGGTACTCGTCCCAGTACGAGGAGCGCCTGGACCCCTTCTCCTCCTTCAGCAAGCGGGA
GCGGCAGAGGAAGTACCTGAGCTTGAGTCCCTGGGACAAGGCCACCCTCAGCATGGGGCGTCTGGTTCTC
TCCAACAAGATGGCGCGCACCATCGGCTTCTTCTACACACTGTTCCTGCACTGCCTGGTCTTCCTGGTGC
TCTACAAGCTGGCATGGAGCGAGAGCATGGAGAGGGACTGTGCCACCTTCTGCGCCAAGAAGTTCGCTGA
CCACCTGCACAAGTTCCACGAGAATGACAACGGGGCTGCGGCTGGTGACTTGTGGCAGTAGTAATGAACT
AGTCCGTAACTTGAAAGTATTTCGATTTCTTGGCTTTATATATCTTGTGGAAAGGACGAGTCTGGTGGAG
TCTCATAGAGTTAACGCGTTAAGTCGACAATCAACCTCTGGATTACAAAATTTGTGAAAGATTGACTGGT
ATTCTTAACTATGTTGCTCCTTTTACGCTATGTGGATACGCTGCTTTAATGCCTTTGTATCATGCTATTG
CTTCCCGTATGGCTTTCATTTTCTCCTCCTTGTATAAATCCTGGTTGCTGTCTCTTTATGAGGAGTTGTG
GCCCGTTGTCAGGCAACGTGGCGTGGTGTGCACTGTGTTTGCTGACGCAACCCCCACTGGTTGGGGCATT
GCCACCACCTGTCAGCTCCTTTCCGGGACTTTCGCTTTCCCCCTCCCTATTGCCACGGCGGAACTCATCG
CCGCCTGCCTTGCCCGCTGCTGGACAGGGGCTCGGCTGTTGGGCACTGACAATTCCGTGGTGTTGTCGGG
GAAATCATCGTCCTTTCCTTGGCTGCTCGCCTGTGTTGCCACCTGGATTCTGCGCGGGACGTCCTTCTGC
TACGTCCCTTCGGCCCTCAATCCAGCGGACCTTCCTTCCCGCGGCCTGCTGCCGGCTCTGCGGCCTCTTC
CGCGTCTTCGCCTTCGCCCTCAGACGAGTCGGATCTCCCTTTGGGCCGCCTCCCCGCGTCGACTTTAAGA
CCAATGACTTACAAGGCAGCTGTAGATCTTAGCCACTTTTTAAAAGAAAAGGGGGGACTGGAAGGGCTAA
TTCACTCCCAACGAAGACAAGATCTGCTTTTTGCTTGTACTGGGTCTCTCTGGTTAGACCAGATCTGAGC
CTGGGAGCTCTCTGGCTAACTAGGGAACCCACTGCTTAAGCCTCAATAAAGCTTGCCTTGAGTGCTTCAA
GTAGTGTGTGCCCGTCTGTTGTGTGACTCTGGTAACTAGAGATCCCTCAGACCCTTTTAGTCAGTGTGGA
AAATCTCTAGCAGTACGTATAGTAGTTCATGTCATCTTATTATTCAGTATTTATAACTTGCAAAGAAATG
AATATCAGAGAGTGAGAGGAACTTGTTTATTGCAGCTTATAATGGTTACAAATAAAGCAATAGCATCACA
AATTTCACAAATAAAGCATTTTTTTCACTGCATTCTAGTTGTGGTTTGTCCAAACTCATCAATGTATCTT
ATCATGTCTGGCTCTAGCTATCCCGCCCCTAACTCCGCCCATCCCGCCCCTAACTCCGCCCAGTTCCGCC
CATTCTCCGCCCCATGGCTGACTAATTTTTTTTATTTATGCAGAGGCCGAGGCCGCCTCGGCCTCTGAGC
TATTCCAGAAGTAGTGAGGAGGCTTTTTTGGAGGCCTAGGGACGTACCCAATTCGCCCTATAGTGAGTCG
TATTACGCGCGCTCACTGGCCGTCGTTTTACAACGTCGTGACTGGGAAAACCCTGGCGTTACCCAACTTA
ATCGCCTTGCAGCACATCCCCCTTTCGCCAGCTGGCGTAATAGCGAAGAGGCCCGCACCGATCGCCCTTC
CCAACAGTTGCGCAGCCTGAATGGCGAATGGG
[124 nt withheld, positions 7733-7856]
C
[91 nt withheld, positions 7858-7948]
A
[49 nt withheld, positions 7950-7998]
CCTTTGACGTTGGAGTCCACGTTCTTT
[37 nt withheld, positions 8026-8062]
ACCCTATCTCGGTCTATTCTTTTGATTTATAAGGGATTTTGCCGATTTCGGCCTATTGGTTAAAAAATGA
GCTGATTTAACAAAAATTTAACGCGAATTTTAACAAAATATTAACGCTTACAATTTAGGTGGCACTTTTC
GGGGAAATGTGCGCGGAACCCCTATTTGTTTATTTTTCTAAATACATTCAAATATGTATCCGCTCATGAG
ACAATAACCCTGATAAATGCTTCAATAATATTGAAAAAGGAAGAGTATGAGTATTCAACATTTCCGTGTC
GCCCTTATTCCCTTTTTTGCGGCATTTTGCCTTCCTGTTTTTGCTCACCCAGAAACGCTGGTGAAAGTAA
AAGATGCTGAAGATCAGTTGGGTGCACGAGTGGGTTACATCGAACTGGATCTCAACAGCGGTAAGATCCT
TGAGAGTTTTCGCCCCGAAGAACGTTTTCCAATGATGAGCACTTTTAAAGTTCTGCTATGTGGCGCGGTA
TTATCCCGTATTGACGCCGGGCAAGAGCAACTCGGTCGCCGCATACACTATTCTCAGAATGACTTGGTTG
AGTACTCACCAGTCACAGAAAAGCATCTTACGGATGGCATGACAGTAAGAGAATTATGCAGTGCTGCCAT
AACCATGAGTGATAACACTGCGGCCAACTTACTTCTGACAACGATCGGAGGACCGAAGGAGCTAACCGCT
TTTTTGCACAACATGGGGGATCATGTAACTCGCCTTGATCGTTGGGAACCGGAGCTGAATGAAGCCATAC
CAAACGACGAGCGTGACACCACGATGCCTGTAGCAATGGCAACAACGTTGCGCAAACTATTAACTGGCGA
ACTACTTACTCTAGCTTCCCGGCAACAATTAATAGACTGGATGGAGGCGGATAAAGTTGCAGGACCACTT
CTGCGCTCGGCCCTTCCGGCTGGCTGGTTTATTGCTGATAAATCTGGAGCCGGTGAGCGTGGGTCTCGCG
GTATCATTGCAGCACTGGGGCCAGATGGTAAGCCCTCCCGTATCGTAGTTATCTACACGACGGGGAGTCA
GGCAACTATGGATGAACGAAATAGACAGATCGCTGAGATAGGTGCCTCACTGATTAAGCATTGGTAACTG
TCAGACCAAGTTTACTCATATATACTTTAGATTGATTTAAAACTTCATTTTTAATTTAAAAGGATCTAGG
TGAAGATCCTTTTTGATAATCTCATGACCAAAATCCCTTAACGTGAGTTTTCGTTCCACTGAGCGTCAGA
CCCCGTAGAAAAGATCAAAGGATCTTCTTGAGATCCTTTTTTTCTGCGCGTAATCTGCTGCTTGCAAACA
AAAAAACCACCGCTACCAGCGGTGGTTTGTTTGCCGGATCAAGAGCTACCAACTCTTTTTCCGAAGGTAA
CTGGCTTCAGCAGAGCGCAGATACCAAATACTGTTCTTCTAGTGTAGCCGTAGTTAGGCCACCACTTCAA
GAACTCTGTAGCACCGCCTACATACCTCGCTCTGCTAATCCTGTTACCAGTGGCTGCTGCCAGTGGCGAT
AAGTCGTGTCTTACCGGGTTGGACTCAAGACGATAGTTACCGGATAAGGCGCAGCGGTCGGGCTGAACGG
GGGGTTCGTGCACACAGCCCAGCTTGGAGCGAACGACCTACACCGAACTGAGATACCTACAGCGTGAGCT
ATGAGAAAGCGCCACGCTTCCCGAAGGGAGAAAGGCGGACAGGTATCCGGTAAGCGGCAGGGTCGGAACA
GGAGAGCGCACGAGGGAGCTTCCAGGGGGAAACGCCTGGTATCTTTATAGTCCTGTCGGGTTTCGCCACC
TCTGACTTGAGCGTCGATTTTTGTGATGCTCGTCAGGGGGGCGGAGCCTATGGAAAAACGCCAGCAACGC
GGCCTTTTTACGGTTCCTGGCCTTTTGCTGGCCTTTTGCTCACATGTTCTTTCCTGCGTTATCCCCTGAT
TCTGTGGATAACCGTATTACCGCCTTTGAGTGAGCTGATACCGCTCGCCGCAGCCGAACGACCGAGCGCA
GCGAGTCAGTGAGCGAGGAAGCGGAAGAGCGCCCAATACGCAAACCGCCTCTCCCCGCGCGTTGGCCGAT
TCATTAATGCAGCTGGCACGACAGGTTTCCCGACTGGAAAGCGGGCAGTGAGCGCAACGCAATTAATGTG
AGTTAGCTCACTCATTAGGCACCCCAGGCTTTACACTTTATGCTTCCGGCTCGTATGTTGTGTGGAATTG
TGAGCGGATAACAATTTCACACAGGAAACAGCTATGACCATGATTACGCCAAGCGCGCAATTAACCCTCA
CTAAAGGGAACAAAAGCTGGAGCTGCAAGC
Features (pLannotate 1.2.2; 31 found; start..end, strand, type, name):
      5..231     +  promoter       RSV promoter: Rous sarcoma virus enhancer/promoter
    232..412     +  LTR            5' LTR (truncated): truncated 5' long terminal repeat (LTR) from HIV-1
    459..584     +  misc_feature   HIV-1 Ψ: packaging signal of human immunodeficiency virus type 1
    568..931     +  CDS            HIV-1 gag (fragment): gag protein from human immunodeficiency virus 1; gag
   1077..1310    +  misc_feature   RRE: The Rev response element (RRE) of HIV-1 allows for Rev-dependent mRNA export from the nucleus to the cytoplasm.
   1687..1713    +  CDS            Rev (fragment): human immunodeficiency virus 1 (HIV-1) Rev protein; rev; enhances nuclear export of unspliced and incompletely spliced viral mRNAs
   1720..1743    +  promoter       SV40 promoter (fragment): SV40 early promoter
   1744..1815    +  promoter       SV40 promoter (fragment): SV40 enhancer and early promoter
   1839..1974    +  rep_origin     SV40 ori: SV40 origin of replication
   2020..2616    +  CDS            PuroR (fragment): puromycin N-acetyltransferase; pac from Streptomyces; confers resistance to puromycin
   2665..2782    +  misc_feature   cPPT/CTS: central polypurine tract and central termination sequence of HIV-1
   2847..2913    +  CDS            small t antigen (fragment): SV40 (simian virus 40) small t antigen
   2920..4098    +  promoter       EF-1α promoter: strong constitutive promoter for human elongation factor EF-1α
   4115..6148    +  CDS            CUX1: CASP_HUMAN - Also known as CUTL1. Experimental evidence at protein level: Swiss-Prot protein existence level 1. May be involved in intra-Golgi retrograde transport. From Homo sapiens (Human).
   6164..6217    +  promoter       U6 promoter (fragment): RNA polymerase III promoter for human U6 snRNA
   6259..6847    +  misc_feature   WPRE: woodchuck hepatitis virus posttranscriptional regulatory element
   6898..6917    +  misc_feature   cPPT/CTS (fragment): central polypurine tract and central termination sequence of HIV-1
   6919..7152    +  LTR            3' LTR (ΔU3): self-inactivating 3' long terminal repeat (LTR) from HIV-1
   7230..7351    +  polyA_signal   SV40 poly(A) signal: SV40 polyadenylation signal
   7391..7526    +  rep_origin     SV40 ori: SV40 origin of replication
   7547..7565    -  promoter       T7 promoter: promoter for bacteriophage T7 RNA polymerase
   7573..7728    +  CDS            lacZα (fragment): LacZα fragment of β-galactosidase; lacZ fragment
   7733..8161    +  rep_origin     f1 ori (sequence partly withheld): f1 bacteriophage origin of replication; arrow indicates direction of (+) strand synthesis
   8214..8318    +  promoter       AmpR promoter: bla
   8319..9179    +  CDS            AmpR: β-lactamase; bla; confers resistance to ampicillin, carbenicillin, and related antibiotics
   9350..9938    +  rep_origin     ori: high-copy-number ColE1/pMB1/pBR322/pUC origin of replication
  10121..10213   +  CDS            lacI (fragment): lac repressor; lacI; The lac repressor binds to the lac operator to inhibit transcription in E. coli. This inhibition can be relieved by adding lactose or isopropyl-β-D-thiogalactopyranoside (IPTG).
  10226..10247   +  protein_bind   CAP binding site: CAP binding activates transcription in the presence of cAMP. E. coli catabolite activator protein
  10262..10292   +  promoter       lac promoter: promoter for the E. coli lac operon
  10300..10316   +  protein_bind   lac operator: The lac repressor binds to the lac operator to inhibit transcription in E. coli. This inhibition can be relieved by adding lactose or isopropyl-β-D-thiogalactopyranoside (IPTG). lac repressor encoded by lacI
  10361..10379   +  promoter       T3 promoter: promoter for bacteriophage T3 RNA polymerase
