[The description below was written by a language model from this plasmid's Addgene catalogue record and pLannotate feature annotations shown in this document.]
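Description:
TFORF1963 is a third-generation-style, self-inactivating lentiviral expression plasmid built on the pLX_TRC317 backbone, one member of a barcoded transcription factor ORF collection. It is propagated in E. coli through a high-copy ColE1/pUC-type origin with ampicillin selection (AmpR under its own bla promoter). It also carries an f1 origin and remnants of a cloning-vector lac region with T7 and T3 promoters. The depositor warns that the plasmid can recombine, which is a common issue with LTR-containing vectors.

The viral portion begins with an RSV promoter fused to a truncated HIV-1 5' LTR. This drives production of the packageable genomic RNA in producer cells without requiring Tat. It is followed by the Ψ packaging signal, a gag fragment, the RRE for Rev-dependent nuclear export, and a cPPT/CTS element. An SV40 early promoter/origin region drives the puromycin N-acetyltransferase gene, allowing selection of transduced mammalian cells.

Downstream, the strong constitutive EF-1α promoter drives a human CUX1 ORF. The annotated coding sequence matches the CASP isoform, a product of the CUX1 locus associated with Golgi transport. It spans slightly less than the recorded insert size, and the remainder presumably includes the flanking sequence and barcode. A WPRE after the ORF enhances transcript expression, and the ΔU3 3' LTR inactivates the LTR promoter after integration. An SV40 poly(A) signal lies beyond the LTR.

According to the record, each construct in the collection carries a unique 24-bp barcode, though it is not annotated in the feature table. The barcode lets the overexpressed factor be identified in pooled screens, such as directed differentiation studies.
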