Addgene plasmid #142299: TFORF1963
Purpose: Lentiviral vector for overexpressing transcription factor ORFs with unique 24-bp barcodes. Barcodes facilitate identification of transcription factors in pooled screens.
Depositing lab: Feng Zhang. Depositing organization: Broad Institute. Publication: A transcription factor atlas of directed differentiation. Joung J, Ma S, Tay T, Geiger-Schuller KR, Kirchgatterer PC, Verdine VK, Guo B, Arias-Garcia MA, Allen WE, Singh A, Kuksenko O, Abudayyeh OO, Gootenberg JS, Fu Z, Macrae RK, Buenrostro JD, Regev A, Zhang F. Cell. 2023 Jan 5;186(1):209-229.e26. doi: 10.1016/j.cell.2022.11.026. PubMed 36608654.
Backbone
  Vector backbone: pLX_TRC317
  Backbone manufacturer: Broad Institute Genetic Perturbation Platform
  Backbone size w/o insert (bp): 8264
  Vector type: Mammalian Expression, Lentiviral
  Selectable markers: Puromycin
Growth in bacteria
  Bacterial resistance: Ampicillin, 100 μg/mL
  Growth temperature: 37°C
  Growth strain: NEB Stable
  Copy number: High Copy
Gene/Insert
  Gene/Insert name: CUX1
  Species: H. sapiens (human)
  Insert size (bp): 2138
  Entrez Gene: CUX1 (a.k.a. CASP, CDP, CDP/Cut, CDP1, COY1, CUTL1, CUX, Clox, Cux/CDP, GDDI, GOLIM6, Nbla10317, p100, p110, p200, p75)
  Promoter: EF1a
  Cloning method: Unknown
  Sequencing primers: 5′ GGGTGGAGACTGAAGTTAGGCCAG; 3′ CACATAGCGTAAAAGGAGCAACATAG
Terms and licenses: Academic/Nonprofit Terms; Industry Terms: Not Available to Industry
Depositor comments: NM_001913,ENST00000437600,ENST00000292538 . The transcription factor ORF portion of this plasmid was synthesized by Genewiz. Please test multiple small colonies in case of plasmid recombination. To make this collection available in a timely manner, a portion of this collection was not fully sequenced by Addgene. If an Addgene verified full plasmid sequence is not available, please contact us prior to placing an order to request the full sequence.
How to cite: TFORF1963 was a gift from Feng Zhang (Addgene plasmid # 142299 ; http://n2t.net/addgene:142299 ; RRID:Addgene_142299)
