>Addgene plasmid #142299 | TFORF1963 | depositor partial sequence | sequence record 279035 | Insert
ACCGCCACCATGGCGGCCAATGTGGGATCGATGTTTCAATATTGGAAGCGCTTTGATTTACAGCAGCTGC
AGAGAGAACTCGATGCCACCGCAACGGTATTGGCGAACCGGCAGGATGAAAGTGAGCAGTCCAGAAAGCG
GCTTATCGAACAGAGCCGGGAGTTCAAGAAGAACACTCCAGAGGATTTGCGCAAGCAGGTAGCGCCGCTG
CTGAAGAGTTTCCAAGGAGAGATTGATGCACTGAGTAAAAGAAGCAAGGAAGCTGAAGCAGCTTTCTTGA
ATGTCTACAAAAGATTGATTGACGTCCCAGATCCCGTACCAGCTTTGGATCTCGGACAGCAACTCCAGCT
CAAAGTGCAGCGCCTGCACGATATTGAAACAGAGAACCAGAAACTTAGGGAAACTCTGGAAGAATACAAC
AAGGAATTTGCTGAAGTGAAAAATCAAGAGGTTACGATAAAAGCACTTAAAGAGAAAATCCGAGAATATG
AACAGACACTGAAGAACCAAGCCGAAACCATAGCTCTTGAGAAGGAACAGAAGTTACAGAATGACTTTGC
AGAAAAGGAGAGAAAGCTGCAGGAGACACAGATGTCCACCACCTCAAAGCTGGAGGAAGCTGAGCATAAG
GTTCAGAGCCTACAAACAGCCCTGGAAAAAACTCGAACAGAATTATTTGACCTGAAAACCAAATACGATG
AAGAAACTACTGCAAAGGCCGACGAGATTGAAATGATCATGACGGACCTTGAAAGGGCAAACCAGAGGGC
AGAGGTGGCTCAGAGAGAGGCGGAGACCTTAAGGGAACAGCTCTCATCGGCCAATCACTCCCTCCAGCTG
GCCTCACAGATCCAGAAGGCACCAGACGTGGAGCAGGCCATAGAGGTGCTGACCCGCTCCAGCCTAGAAG
TTGAGTTGGCCGCCAAGGAGCGGGAGATCGCACAGCTGGTGGAGGACGTGCAGAGACTCCAGGCCAGCCT
CACCAAGCTGCGGGAGAATTCGGCCAGCCAGATCTCACAGCTTGAGCAGCAGCTGAGCGCCAAAAACAGC
ACACTCAAACAACTGGAAGAAAAACTCAAAGGCCAGGCTGACTATGAAGAGGTGAAGAAAGAGCTGAACA
TTCTGAAGTCCATGGAGTTTGCACCGTCCGAGGGCGCTGGGACACAGGATGCGGCCAAGCCCCTGGAGGT
GCTGTTGCTGGAGAAGAACCGCTCGCTGCAGTCCGAGAACGCCGCGCTGCGCATCTCCAACAGCGACCTG
AGCGGACGCTGTGCGGAGCTGCAAGTCCGTATCACTGAGGCTGTGGCCACAGCCACTGAGCAGAGAGAGC
TGATCGCCCGCCTGGAGCAGGACCTGAGCATCATTCAGTCCATCCAGCGGCCCGATGCCGAGGGTGCCGC
TGAGCACCGCCTGGAGAAGATCCCAGAGCCCATCAAAGAGGCCACTGCCCTATTCTACGGACCTGCAGCA
CCAGCCAGCGGTGCCCTCCCAGAGGGCCAGGTGGATTCACTGCTTTCCATCATCTCCAGCCAGAGGGAGC
GCTTCCGTGCCCGGAACCAGGAGCTTGAGGCCGAGAACCGCCTGGCCCAGCACACCCTCCAGGCCCTGCA
GAGTGAGCTGGACAGCCTGCGCGCCGACAACATCAAGCTCTTTGAGAAGATCAAGTTCCTGCAGAGCTAC
CCTGGCCGGGGCAGCGGCAGTGATGACACGGAGCTGCGGTACTCGTCCCAGTACGAGGAGCGCCTGGACC
CCTTCTCCTCCTTCAGCAAGCGGGAGCGGCAGAGGAAGTACCTGAGCTTGAGTCCCTGGGACAAGGCCAC
CCTCAGCATGGGGCGTCTGGTTCTCTCCAACAAGATGGCGCGCACCATCGGCTTCTTCTACACACTGTTC
CTGCACTGCCTGGTCTTCCTGGTGCTCTACAAGCTGGCATGGAGCGAGAGCATGGAGAGGGACTGTGCCA
CCTTCTGCGCCAAGAAGTTCGCTGACCACCTGCACAAGTTCCACGAGAATGACAACGGGGCTGCGGCTGG
TGACTTGTGGCAGTAGTAATGAACTAGTCCGTAACTTGAAAGTATTTCGATTTCTTGGCTTTATATATCT
TGTGGAAAGGACGAGTCTGGTGGAGTCTCATAGAGTTA
