>Addgene plasmid #142299 | TFORF1963 | depositor partial sequence | sequence record 279036 | Barcode
GTCTGGTGGAGTCTCATAGAGTTA
